Addgene plasmid #173111: AF1521-c003
Purpose: Expression of recombinant fusion protein in E. coli
Depositing lab: Lari Lehtiö. Depositing organization: University of Oulu. Publication: A molecular toolbox for ADP-ribosyl binding proteins. Sowa ST, Galera-Prat A, Wazir S, Alanen HI, Maksimainen MM, Lehtio L. Cell Rep Methods. 2021 Dec 20;1(8):100121. doi: 10.1016/j.crmeth.2021.100121. Epub 2021 Nov 11. PubMed 34786571.
Backbone
  Vector backbone: pNH-nanoLuc
  Vector type: Bacterial Expression
Growth in bacteria
  Bacterial resistance: Kanamycin, 50 μg/mL
  Growth temperature: 37°C
  Growth strain: DH5alpha
  Copy number: Low Copy
Gene/Insert
  Gene/Insert name: AF_1521
  Species: Archaeoglobus fulgidus (strain ATCC 49558 / VC-16 / DSM 4304 / JCM 9628 / NBRC 100126)
  Mutation: KH-M1-L192
  Entrez Gene: AF_RS07675 (a.k.a. AF_RS07675, AF1521, AF_1521)
  Tag / fusion protein: Nanoluc (N terminal on backbone)
  Cloning method: Ligation Independent Cloning
Terms and licenses: Academic/Nonprofit Terms; Industry Terms: Not Available to Industry
Depositor comments: Please visit https://www.biorxiv.org/content/10.1101/2021.05.31.445082v2 for bioRxiv preprint.
How to cite: AF1521-c003 was a gift from Lari Lehtiö (Addgene plasmid # 173111 ; http://n2t.net/addgene:173111 ; RRID:Addgene_173111)
