[The description below was written by a language model from this plasmid's Addgene catalogue record and pLannotate feature annotations shown in this document.]
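Description:
AF1521-c003 is a bacterial expression plasmid built on the pNH-nanoLuc backbone, a pET-style vector for producing recombinant fusion proteins in E. coli. It is selected with kanamycin through an aph(3')-Ia resistance gene and replicates from a ColE1/pMB1-type origin. The rop gene and bom region are retained, consistent with the low copy number stated in the record. An f1 origin is also present, and short tetracycline-resistance fragments appear to be non-functional backbone remnants.

The expression cassette is driven by a T7 promoter followed by a lac operator and the strong phage T7 gene 10 ribosome binding site. A plasmid-borne lacI gene supplies the repressor, so transcription depends on T7 RNA polymerase in the host and is inducible with IPTG. The open reading frame begins with NanoLuc luciferase supplied by the backbone. This is fused at its C-terminus to the AF_1521 protein of Archaeoglobus fulgidus, which was inserted by ligation independent cloning. The construct is recorded as residues M1 to L192 preceded by two extra residues (KH).

AF1521 is a macrodomain protein that removes ADP-ribose from mono-ADP-ribosylated aspartate and glutamate residues, and it is inactive on poly-ADP-ribose. A T7 terminator closes the cassette. The histidine-tag fragment and the SET1 fragment annotated downstream of the insert look like vector remnants, but the record does not say whether they are translated as part of the fusion.

The plasmid belongs to a published toolbox of ADP-ribosyl binding proteins. The luciferase fusion presumably serves as a luminescent reagent for detecting ADP-ribosylation, although the record itself states only recombinant fusion protein expression as the purpose.
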