Features (pLannotate 1.2.2; 20 found; start..end, strand, type, name):
     25..537     +  CDS            Nluc: NanoLuc® luciferase human codon-optimized
    574..1149    +  CDS            Y1521_ARCFU: Experimental evidence at protein level: Swiss-Prot protein existence level 1. Removes ADP-ribose from asparatate and glutamate residues in proteins bearing a single ADP-ribose moiety (PubMed:23474714, PubMed:23474712). Inactive towards proteins bearing poly-ADP-ribose (PubMed:23474714, PubMed:23474712). Catalyzes removal of a phosphate group from ADP-ribose 1''-phosphate (Appr1p), but with low efficiency (PubMed:15902274). From Archaeoglobus fulgidus (strain ATCC 49558 / VC-16 / DSM 4304 / JCM 9628 / NBRC 100126).
   1224..1241    +  CDS            9xHis (fragment): 9xHis affinity tag
   1251..1300    +  CDS            SET1 (fragment): solubility-enhancement tag derived from T7 phage gene 10B
   1308..1355    +  terminator     T7 terminator: transcription terminator for bacteriophage T7 RNA polymerase
   1392..1820    +  rep_origin     f1 ori (sequence partly withheld): f1 bacteriophage origin of replication; arrow indicates direction of (+) strand synthesis
   1873..1930    +  promoter       AmpR promoter (fragment): bla
   1939..2754    -  CDS            KanR: aminoglycoside phosphotransferase; aph(3')-Ia; confers resistance to kanamycin in bacteria or G418 (Geneticin®) in eukaryotes
   2876..3464    +  rep_origin     ori: high-copy-number ColE1/pMB1/pBR322/pUC origin of replication
   3650..3789    -  misc_feature   bom: basis of mobility region from pBR322
   3891..4082    -  CDS            rop: Rop protein, which maintains plasmids at low copy number; rop
   4099..4479    +  CDS            YPB1_ECOLX: Protein predicted: Swiss-Prot protein existence level 4. From Escherichia coli.
   4551..4842    -  CDS            TcR (fragment): tetracycline efflux protein; tet; confers resistance to tetracycline
   4857..4878    -  protein_bind   CAP binding site: CAP binding activates transcription in the presence of cAMP. E. coli catabolite activator protein
   4891..5973    -  CDS            lacI: lac repressor; lacI; The lac repressor binds to the lac operator to inhibit transcription in E. coli. This inhibition can be relieved by adding lactose or isopropyl-β-D-thiogalactopyranoside (IPTG).
   5974..6051    -  promoter       lacI promoter: lacI
   6059..6338    -  CDS            TcR (fragment): tetracycline efflux protein; tet; confers resistance to tetracycline
   6360..6378    +  promoter       T7 promoter: promoter for bacteriophage T7 RNA polymerase
   6379..6403    +  protein_bind   lac operator: The lac repressor binds to the lac operator to inhibit transcription in E. coli. This inhibition can be relieved by adding lactose or isopropyl-β-D-thiogalactopyranoside (IPTG). lac repressor encoded by lacI
   6418..6440    +  RBS            RBS: efficient ribosome binding site from bacteriophage T7 gene 10 (Olins and Rangwala, 1989)
>Addgene plasmid #173111 | AF1521-c003 | addgene full sequence | sequence record 349923 | Addgene NGS Result
ATGCACCATCATCATCATCATTCTATGGTCTTCACACTCGAAGATTTCGTTGGGGACTGGCGACAGACAG
CCGGCTACAACCTGGACCAAGTCCTTGAACAGGGAGGTGTGTCCAGTTTGTTTCAGAATCTCGGGGTGTC
CGTAACTCCGATCCAAAGGATTGTCCTGAGCGGTGAAAATGGGCTGAAGATCGACATCCATGTCATCATC
CCGTATGAAGGTCTGAGCGGCGACCAAATGGGCCAGATCGAAAAAATTTTTAAGGTGGTGTACCCTGTGG
ACGATCATCACTTTAAGGTGATCCTGCACTATGGCACACTGGTAATCGACGGGGTTACGCCGAACATGAT
CGACTATTTCGGACGGCCGTATGAAGGCATCGCCGTGTTCGACGGCAAAAAGATCACTGTAACAGGGACC
CTGTGGAACGGCAACAAAATTATCGACGAGCGCCTGATCAACCCCGACGGCTCCCTGCTGTTCCGAGTAA
CCATCAACGGAGTGACCGGCTGGCGGCTGTGCGAACGCATTCTGGCGGGTACCGAGAACCTGTACTTCCA
ATCCATGAAGCACATGGAGGTACTGTTTGAGGCTAAGGTGGGGGATATTACGTTGCGTCTTGCACAGGGG
GACATCACACAGTACCCCGCTAAAGCCATTGTGAATGCGGCCAATGAGCGTTTGGAACATGGCGGAGGTG
TCGCTTACGCTATCGCTAAGGCGTGCGCTGGCGATGCGGGTTTATATACGGAAATTTCAAAAAAGGCTAT
GCGTGAGCAATTTGGTCGCGACTGTATTGACCATGGTGAGGTAGTTGTTACACCGGCAATGAACTTAGAG
GAACGCGGTATCAAGTACGTGCTTCACACCGTAGGCCCCGTATGCGGAGGCATGTGGTCCGGAGAGCTTA
AAGAAAAACTTTACAAAGCCTTCCTTGGTCCGTTGGAAAAAGCTGAAGAGATGGGAGTAGAAAGCATCGC
CTTTCCTGCAGTCTCCGCAGGTATTCGCGGCTGCGATTTGGAAAAGGTCGTTGAAACATTCCTTGAAGCG
GTCAAAGACTTCAAGGGGAGCGCAGTGAAGGAGGTTGCGTTGGTCATCTATGACCGTAAATCCGCTGAGG
TTGCATTAAAAGTTTTTGAACGCAGTCTGTAGGACGGTCTCCAGTAAAGGTGGATACGGATCCGAATTCG
AGCTCCGTCGACAAGCTTGCGGCCGCACTCGAGCACCACCACCACCACCACTGAGATCCGGCTGCTAACA
AAGCCCGAAAGGAAGCTGAGTTGGCTGCTGCCACCGCTGAGCAATAACTAGCATAACCCCTTGGGGCCTC
TAAACGGGTCTTGAGGGGTTTTTTGCTGAAAGGAGGAACTATATCCGGATTGGCGAATGGG
[124 nt withheld, positions 1392-1515]
C
[91 nt withheld, positions 1517-1607]
A
[49 nt withheld, positions 1609-1657]
CCTTTGACGTTGGAGTCCACGTTCTTT
[37 nt withheld, positions 1685-1721]
ACCCTATCTCGGTCTATTCTTTTGATTTATAAGGGATTTTGCCGATTTCGGCCTATTGGTTAAAAAATGA
GCTGATTTAACAAAAATTTAACGCGAATTTTAACAAAATATTAACGCTTACAATTTAGGTGGCACTTTTC
GGGGAAATGTGCGCGGAACCCCTATTTGTTTATTTTTCTAAATACATTCAAATATGTATCCGCTCATGAA
TTAATTCTTAGAAAAACTCATCGAGCATCAAATGAAACTGCAATTTATTCATATCAGGATTATCAATACC
ATATTTTTGAAAAAGCCGTTTCTGTAATGAAGGAGAAAACTCACCGAGGCAGTTCCATAGGATGGCAAGA
TCCTGGTATCGGTCTGCGATTCCGACTCGTCCAACATCAATACAACCTATTAATTTCCCCTCGTCAAAAA
TAAGGTTATCAAGTGAGAAATCACCATGAGTGACGACTGAATCCGGTGAGAATGGCAAAAGTTTATGCAT
TTCTTTCCAGACTTGTTCAACAGGCCAGCCATTACGCTCGTCATCAAAATCACTCGCATCAACCAAACCG
TTATTCATTCGTGATTGCGCCTGAGCGAGACGAAATACGCGATCGCTGTTAAAAGGACAATTACAAACAG
GAATCGAATGCAACCGGCGCAGGAACACTGCCAGCGCATCAACAATATTTTCACCTGAATCAGGATATTC
TTCTAATACCTGGAATGCTGTTTTCCCGGGGATCGCAGTGGTGAGTAACCATGCATCATCAGGAGTACGG
ATAAAATGCTTGATGGTCGGAAGAGGCATAAATTCCGTCAGCCAGTTTAGTCTGACCATCTCATCTGTAA
CATCATTGGCAACGCTACCTTTGCCATGTTTCAGAAACAACTCTGGCGCATCGGGCTTCCCATACAATCG
ATAGATTGTCGCACCTGATTGCCCGACATTATCGCGAGCCCATTTATACCCATATAAATCAGCATCCATG
TTGGAATTTAATCGCGGCCTAGAGCAAGACGTTTCCCGTTGAATATGGCTCATAACACCCCTTGTATTAC
TGTTTATGTAAGCAGACAGTTTTATTGTTCATGACCAAAATCCCTTAACGTGAGTTTTCGTTCCACTGAG
CGTCAGACCCCGTAGAAAAGATCAAAGGATCTTCTTGAGATCCTTTTTTTCTGCGCGTAATCTGCTGCTT
GCAAACAAAAAAACCACCGCTACCAGCGGTGGTTTGTTTGCCGGATCAAGAGCTACCAACTCTTTTTCCG
AAGGTAACTGGCTTCAGCAGAGCGCAGATACCAAATACTGTCCTTCTAGTGTAGCCGTAGTTAGGCCACC
ACTTCAAGAACTCTGTAGCACCGCCTACATACCTCGCTCTGCTAATCCTGTTACCAGTGGCTGCTGCCAG
TGGCGATAAGTCGTGTCTTACCGGGTTGGACTCAAGACGATAGTTACCGGATAAGGCGCAGCGGTCGGGC
TGAACGGGGGGTTCGTGCACACAGCCCAGCTTGGAGCGAACGACCTACACCGAACTGAGATACCTACAGC
GTGAGCTATGAGAAAGCGCCACGCTTCCCGAAGGGAGAAAGGCGGACAGGTATCCGGTAAGCGGCAGGGT
CGGAACAGGAGAGCGCACGAGGGAGCTTCCAGGGGGAAACGCCTGGTATCTTTATAGTCCTGTCGGGTTT
CGCCACCTCTGACTTGAGCGTCGATTTTTGTGATGCTCGTCAGGGGGGCGGAGCCTATGGAAAAACGCCA
GCAACGCGGCCTTTTTACGGTTCCTGGCCTTTTGCTGGCCTTTTGCTCACATGTTCTTTCCTGCGTTATC
CCCTGATTCTGTGGATAACCGTATTACCGCCTTTGAGTGAGCTGATACCGCTCGCCGCAGCCGAACGACC
GAGCGCAGCGAGTCAGTGAGCGAGGAAGCGGAAGAGCGCCTGATGCGGTATTTTCTCCTTACGCATCTGT
GCGGTATTTCACACCGCAATGGTGCACTCTCAGTACAATCTGCTCTGATGCCGCATAGTTAAGCCAGTAT
ACACTCCGCTATCGCTACGTGACTGGGTCATGGCTGCGCCCCGACACCCGCCAACACCCGCTGACGCGCC
CTGACGGGCTTGTCTGCTCCCGGCATCCGCTTACAGACAAGCTGTGACCGTCTCCGGGAGCTGCATGTGT
CAGAGGTTTTCACCGTCATCACCGAAACGCGCGAGGCAGCTGCGGTAAAGCTCATCAGCGTGGTCCTGAA
GCGATTCACAGATGTCTGCCTGTTCATCCGCGTCCAGCTCGTTGAGTTTCTCCAGAAGCGTTAATGTCTG
GCTTCTGATAAAGCGGGCCATGTTAAGGGCGGTTTTTTCCTGTTTGGTCACTGATGCCTCCGTGTAAGGG
GGATTTCTGTTCATGGGGGTAATGATACCGATGAAACGAGAGAGGATGCTCACGATACGGGTTACTGATG
ATGAACATGCCCGGTTACTGGAACGTTGTGAGGGTAAACAACTGGCGGTATGGATGCGGCGGGACCAGAG
AAAAATCACTCAGGGTCAATGCCAGCGCTTCGTTAATACAGATGTAGGTGTTCCACAGGGTAGCCAGCAG
CATCCTGCGATGCAGATCCGGAACATAATGGTGCAGGGCGCTGACTTCCGCGTTTCCAGACTTTACGAAA
CACGGAAACCGAAGACCATTCATGTTGTTGCTCAGGTCGCAGACGTTTTGCAGCAGCAGTCGCTTCACGT
TCGCTCGCGTATCGGTGATTCATTCTGCTAACCAGTAAGGCAACCCCGCCAGCCTAGCCGGGTCCTCAAC
GACAGGAGCACGATCATGCGCACCCGTGGGGCCGCCATGCCGGCGATAATGGCCTGCTTCTCGCCGAAAC
GTTTGGTGGCGGGACCAGTGACGAAGGCTTGAGCGAGGGCGTGCAAGATTCCGAATACCGCAAGCGACAG
GCCGATCATCGTCGCGCTCCAGCGAAAGCGGTCCTCGCCGAAAATGACCCAGAGCGCTGCCGGCACCTGT
CCTACGAGTTGCATGATAAAGAAGACAGTCATAAGTGCGGCGACGATAGTCATGCCCCGCGCCCACCGGA
AGGAGCTGACTGGGTTGAAGGCTCTCAAGGGCATCGGTCGAGATCCCGGTGCCTAATGAGTGAGCTAACT
TACATTAATTGCGTTGCGCTCACTGCCCGCTTTCCAGTCGGGAAACCTGTCGTGCCAGCTGCATTAATGA
ATCGGCCAACGCGCGGGGAGAGGCGGTTTGCGTATTGGGCGCCAGGGTGGTTTTTCTTTTCACCAGTGAG
ACGGGCAACAGCTGATTGCCCTTCACCGCCTGGCCCTGAGAGAGTTGCAGCAAGCGGTCCACGCTGGTTT
GCCCCAGCAGGCGAAAATCCTGTTTGATGGTGGTTAACGGCGGGATATAACATGAGCTGTCTTCGGTATC
GTCGTATCCCACTACCGAGATATCCGCACCAACGCGCAGCCCGGACTCGGTAATGGCGCGCATTGCGCCC
AGCGCCATCTGATCGTTGGCAACCAGCATCGCAGTGGGAACGATGCCCTCATTCAGCATTTGCATGGTTT
GTTGAAAACCGGACATGGCACTCCAGTCGCCTTCCCGTTCCGCTATCGGCTGAATTTGATTGCGAGTGAG
ATATTTATGCCAGCCAGCCAGACGCAGACGCGCCGAGACAGAACTTAATGGGCCCGCTAACAGCGCGATT
TGCTGGTGACCCAATGCGACCAGATGCTCCACGCCCAGTCGCGTACCGTCTTCATGGGAGAAAATAATAC
TGTTGATGGGTGTCTGGTCAGAGACATCAAGAAATAACGCCGGAACATTAGTGCAGGCAGCTTCCACAGC
AATGGCATCCTGGTCATCCAGCGGATAGTTAATGATCAGCCCACTGACGCGTTGCGCGAGAAGATTGTGC
ACCGCCGCTTTACAGGCTTCGACGCCGCTTCGTTCTACCATCGACACCACCACGCTGGCACCCAGTTGAT
CGGCGCGAGATTTAATCGCCGCGACAATTTGCGACGGCGCGTGCAGGGCCAGACTGGAGGTGGCAACGCC
AATCAGCAACGACTGTTTGCCCGCCAGTTGTTGTGCCACGCGGTTGGGAATGTAATTCAGCTCCGCCATC
GCCGCTTCCACTTTTTCCCGCGTTTTCGCAGAAACGTGGCTGGCCTGGTTCACCACGCGGGAAACGGTCT
GATAAGAGACACCGGCATACTCTGCGACATCGTATAACGTTACTGGTTTCACATTCACCACCCTGAATTG
ACTCTCTTCCGGGCGCTATCATGCCATACCGCGAAAGGTTTTGCGCCATTCGATGGTGTCCGGGATCTCG
ACGCTCTCCCTTATGCGACTCCTGCATTAGGAAGCAGCCCAGTAGTAGGTTGAGGCCGTTGAGCACCGCC
GCCGCAAGGAATGGTGCATGCAAGGAGATGGCGCCCAACAGTCCCCCGGCCACGGGGCCTGCCACCATAC
CCACGCCGAAACAAGCGCTCATGAGCCCGAAGTGGCGAGCCCGATCTTCCCCATCGGTGATGTCGGCGAT
ATAGGCGCCAGCAACCGCACCTGTGGCGCCGGTGATGCCGGCCACGATGCGTCCGGCGTAGAGGATCGAG
ATCTCGATCCCGCGAAATTAATACGACTCACTATAGGGGAATTGTGAGCGGATAACAATTCCCCTCTAGA
AATAATTTTGTTTAACTTTAAGAAGGAGATATACAT
